Addgene plasmid #209476: EC67850
Purpose: Cloning protospacers for Cas12a editing
Depositing lab: Wendy Harwood & Cristobal Uauy. Depositing organization: John Innes Centre. Publication: An optimised CRISPR Cas9 and Cas12a mutagenesis toolkit for Barley and Wheat. Lawrenson T, Clarke M, Kirby R, Forner M, Steuernagel B, Brown JKM, Harwood W. Plant Methods. 2024 Aug 13;20(1):123. doi: 10.1186/s13007-024-01234-y. PubMed 39138524.
Backbone
  Vector backbone: Unknown
  Vector type: CRISPR
  Selectable markers: LacZ
Growth in bacteria
  Bacterial resistance: Ampicillin, 100 μg/mL
  Growth temperature: 37°C
  Growth strain: DH5alpha
  Copy number: High Copy
Gene/Insert
  Gene/Insert name: Cas12a HH-DR-HDV
  Species: Lachnospiraceae bacterium
  Promoter: HvU3
  Cloning method: Restriction Enzyme; 5′ cloning site unknown (unknown if destroyed)
Terms and licenses: Academic/Nonprofit Terms; Industry Terms: Not Available to Industry
Depositor comments: GoldeGate level 1 position 7
How to cite: EC67850 was a gift from Wendy Harwood & Cristobal Uauy (Addgene plasmid # 209476 ; http://n2t.net/addgene:209476 ; RRID:Addgene_209476)
