[The description below was written by a language model from this plasmid's Addgene catalogue record and pLannotate feature annotations shown in this document.]
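Description:
EC67850 is a small (about 3.7 kb), high-copy E. coli cloning plasmid from a Golden Gate modular CRISPR toolkit developed for barley and wheat mutagenesis. The depositor describes it as a level 1, position 7 module, meaning it is intended to be combined with other level 1 units into a larger multigene construct. The backbone is not named in the record. The feature table shows a ColE1/pUC-type origin and an ampicillin resistance gene (β-lactamase with its own promoter) for propagation and selection in bacteria. It also lists remnants typical of pUC-derived vectors: an M13 origin fragment, a T7 promoter and short fragments annotated as lacI, bom and RSF ori, which are probably just backbone remnants or chance matches.

The payload is a guide RNA expression unit for Cas12a from Lachnospiraceae bacterium, driven according to the record by the HvU3 promoter, although this promoter is not annotated in the feature table. The insert name, HH-DR-HDV, indicates a hammerhead ribozyme, the Cas12a direct repeat and a hepatitis delta virus ribozyme. In this kind of arrangement the flanking self-cleaving ribozymes trim the transcript to release a crRNA with defined ends. Only a hammerhead ribozyme fragment is detected by the annotation. Just downstream of it lies a lacZα cassette comprising a CAP site, lac promoter and operator, pUC multiple cloning site and lacZα fragment. This matches the listed LacZ marker and appears to serve as a placeholder that a protospacer replaces, which would allow blue/white screening of recombinants. The exact cloning sites are not stated. The construct is used to clone target-specific protospacers for Cas12a editing.
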