Features (pLannotate 1.2.2; 16 found; start..end, strand, type, name):
      3..134     -  rep_origin     M13 ori (fragment): M13 bacteriophage origin of replication; arrow indicates direction of (+) strand synthesis
    155..311     -  CDS            lacZα (fragment): LacZα fragment of β-galactosidase; lacZ fragment
    320..338     +  promoter       T7 promoter: promoter for bacteriophage T7 RNA polymerase
   1032..1055    +  misc_RNA       sTRSV HHRz (fragment): hammerhead ribozyme from the tobacco ringspot virus satellite RNA (Khvorova et al., 2003)
   1097..1139    +  CDS            lacI (fragment): lac repressor; lacI; The lac repressor binds to the lac operator to inhibit transcription in E. coli. This inhibition can be relieved by adding lactose or isopropyl-β-D-thiogalactopyranoside (IPTG).
   1152..1173    +  protein_bind   CAP binding site: CAP binding activates transcription in the presence of cAMP. E. coli catabolite activator protein
   1188..1218    +  promoter       lac promoter: promoter for the E. coli lac operon
   1226..1242    +  protein_bind   lac operator: The lac repressor binds to the lac operator to inhibit transcription in E. coli. This inhibition can be relieved by adding lactose or isopropyl-β-D-thiogalactopyranoside (IPTG). lac repressor encoded by lacI
   1279..1335    -  misc_feature   MCS: pUC18/19 multiple cloning site
   1332..1489    +  CDS            lacZα (fragment): LacZα fragment of β-galactosidase; lacZ fragment
   1495..1594    -  misc_feature   bom (fragment): basis of mobility region from pBR322
   1794..1841    -  CDS            lacI (fragment): lac repressor; lacI; The lac repressor binds to the lac operator to inhibit transcription in E. coli. This inhibition can be relieved by adding lactose or isopropyl-β-D-thiogalactopyranoside (IPTG).
   1878..1918    -  rep_origin     RSF ori (fragment): Plasmids containing the RSF 1030 origin of replication can be propagated in E. coli cells that contain additional plasmids with compatible origins.
   1996..2584    -  rep_origin     ori: high-copy-number ColE1/pMB1/pBR322/pUC origin of replication
   2755..3615    -  CDS            AmpR: β-lactamase; bla; confers resistance to ampicillin, carbenicillin, and related antibiotics
   3616..3720    -  promoter       AmpR promoter: bla
>Addgene plasmid #209476 | EC67850 | addgene full sequence | sequence record 413853 | Addgene NGS Result
CTAAATTGTAAGCGTTAATATTTTGTTAAAATTCGCGTTAAATTTTTGTTAAATCAGCTCATTTTTTAAC
CAATAGGCCGAAATCGGCAAAATCCCTTATAAATCAAAAGAATAGACCGAGATAGGGTTGAGTGGCCGCT
ACAGGGCGCTCCCATTCGCCATTCAGGCTGCGCAACTGTTGGGAAGGGCGTTTCGGTGCGGGCCTCTTCG
CTATTACGCCAGCTGGCGAAAGGGGGATGTGCTGCAAGGCGATTAAGTTGGGTAACGCCAGGGTTTTCCC
AGTCACGACGTTGTAAAACGACGGCCAGTGAGCGCGACGTAATACGACTCACTATAGGGCGAATTGGCGG
AAGGCCGTCAAGGCCGCATCGCATGAAGACAAGAGCCTCACAGAGTGCCCCTCATTTATGTCAAACTATA
CACTTATCATGTCTGACATGACTTTGCAGTTAATTTTTTTGAACGGTGTCATGCTTTGCACAATTGTCCT
CCATCTATAATGTTTTACAAGAAACTATTTAATACTGTATTAACCTTTGCAGTAGGCATACTTGGTACCA
TAATTATCTACATGCTGTCATGTGGAGCTCGTGGTACATACAGTAGTTTTTTTGTTACTAAATACGGAGT
ACATTCGTATATGATATGTTCCCTAATTAGTTGCATCACTTTTTTGTCCTCATTGCTGCTCTACTCTAAA
CTTATGTTCCAGACAAGCCTACAACTGAGTCAGCCTGTCAGAGTTCTACTGTGTTTGGATAGATGTTCTA
GTGCAACTTTCTTCTTGTATGTTTAGTTAATCATAAGGACTCATTTTCTTACTACCTCCGGGACAGATGT
TTCTCAGATGGGCCGGGCTCTCTCTGCCCAGCAGGCAGCAGCAGCCCGACCTCATGGGCCAGCACCCACC
ACGAGTTCCAGCTAGGGGGTGTTGCTGCCTAACACTAACACTAACATTAGTCCCACCTCGCCAGTTTGCA
GGGATCGGAACCAGCTTATAAGCTGAGCTGAGGAAGAAGGTAGCAAAATTACTGATGAGTCCGTGAGGAC
GAAACGAGTAAGCTCGTCTAATTTCTACTAAGTGTAGATTGAGACCGCAGCTGGCACGACAGGTTTGCCG
ACTGGAAAGCGGGCAGTGAGCGCAACGCAATTAATGTGAGTTAGCTCACTCATTAGGCACCCCAGGCTTT
ACACTTTATGCTTCCGGCTCGTATGTTGTGTGGAATTGTGAGCGGATAACAATTTCACACAGGAAACAGC
TATGACCATGATTACGCCAAGCTTGCATGCCTGCAGGTCGACTCTAGAGGATCCCCGGGTACCGAGCTCG
AATTCACTGGCCGTCGTTTTACAACGTCGTGACTGGGAAAACCCTGGCGTTACCCAACTTAATCGCCTTG
CAGCACATCCCCCTTTCGCCAGCTGGCGTAATAGCGAAGAGGCCCGCACCGATCGCCCTTCCCAACAGTT
GCGCAGCCTGAATGGCGAATGGCGCCTGATGCGGTATTTTCTCCTTACGCATCTGTGCGGTATTTCACAC
CGCATATGGTGCACTCTCAGTACAATCTGCTCTGATGCCGCATAGTTAAGCCAGCCCCGACACCCGCCAA
CACCCGCTGACGCGCCCTGACGGGCTTGTCTGCTCCCGGCATCCGCTTACAGACAAGCTGTGACGGTCTC
AGGCCGGCATGGTCCCAGCCTCCTCGCTGGCGCCGGCTGGGCAACATGCTTCGGCATGGCGAATGGGACT
TTTTTGCCTTGTCTTCCTGGCCTGGGCCTCATGGGCCTTCCGCTCACTGCCCGCTTTCCAGTCGGGAAAC
CTGTCGTGCCAGCTGCATTAACATGGTCATAGCTGTTTCCTTGCGTATTGGGCGCTCTCCGCTTCCTCGC
TCACTGACTCGCTGCGCTCGGTCGTTCGGGTAAAGCCTGGGGTGCCTAATGAGCAAAAGGCCAGCAAAAG
GCCAGGAACCGTAAAAAGGCCGCGTTGCTGGCGTTTTTCCATAGGCTCCGCCCCCCTGACGAGCATCACA
AAAATCGACGCTCAAGTCAGAGGTGGCGAAACCCGACAGGACTATAAAGATACCAGGCGTTTCCCCCTGG
AAGCTCCCTCGTGCGCTCTCCTGTTCCGACCCTGCCGCTTACCGGATACCTGTCCGCCTTTCTCCCTTCG
GGAAGCGTGGCGCTTTCTCATAGCTCACGCTGTAGGTATCTCAGTTCGGTGTAGGTCGTTCGCTCCAAGC
TGGGCTGTGTGCACGAACCCCCCGTTCAGCCCGACCGCTGCGCCTTATCCGGTAACTATCGTCTTGAGTC
CAACCCGGTAAGACACGACTTATCGCCACTGGCAGCAGCCACTGGTAACAGGATTAGCAGAGCGAGGTAT
GTAGGCGGTGCTACAGAGTTCTTGAAGTGGTGGCCTAACTACGGCTACACTAGAAGAACAGTATTTGGTA
TCTGCGCTCTGCTGAAGCCAGTTACCTTCGGAAAAAGAGTTGGTAGCTCTTGATCCGGCAAACAAACCAC
CGCTGGTAGCGGTGGTTTTTTTGTTTGCAAGCAGCAGATTACGCGCAGAAAAAAAGGATCTCAAGAAGAT
CCTTTGATCTTTTCTACGGGGTCTGACGCTCAGTGGAACGAAAACTCACGTTAAGGGATTTTGGTCATGA
GATTATCAAAAAGGATCTTCACCTAGATCCTTTTAAATTAAAAATGAAGTTTTAAATCAATCTAAAGTAT
ATATGAGTAAACTTGGTCTGACAGTTACCAATGCTTAATCAGTGAGGCACCTATCTCAGCGATCTGTCTA
TTTCGTTCATCCATAGTTGCCTGACTCCCCGTCGTGTAGATAACTACGATACGGGAGGGCTTACCATCTG
GCCCCAGTGCTGCAATGATACCGCGAGAACCACGCTCACCGGCTCCAGATTTATCAGCAATAAACCAGCC
AGCCGGAAGGGCCGAGCGCAGAAGTGGTCCTGCAACTTTATCCGCCTCCATCCAGTCTATTAATTGTTGC
CGGGAAGCTAGAGTAAGTAGTTCGCCAGTTAATAGTTTGCGCAACGTTGTTGCCATTGCTACAGGCATCG
TGGTGTCACGCTCGTCGTTTGGTATGGCTTCATTCAGCTCCGGTTCCCAACGATCAAGGCGAGTTACATG
ATCCCCCATGTTGTGCAAAAAAGCGGTTAGCTCCTTCGGTCCTCCGATCGTTGTCAGAAGTAAGTTGGCC
GCAGTGTTATCACTCATGGTTATGGCAGCACTGCATAATTCTCTTACTGTCATGCCATCCGTAAGATGCT
TTTCTGTGACTGGTGAGTACTCAACCAAGTCATTCTGAGAATAGTGTATGCGGCGACCGAGTTGCTCTTG
CCCGGCGTCAATACGGGATAATACCGCGCCACATAGCAGAACTTTAAAAGTGCTCATCATTGGAAAACGT
TCTTCGGGGCGAAAACTCTCAAGGATCTTACCGCTGTTGAGATCCAGTTCGATGTAACCCACTCGTGCAC
CCAACTGATCTTCAGCATCTTTTACTTTCACCAGCGTTTCTGGGTGAGCAAAAACAGGAAGGCAAAATGC
CGCAAAAAAGGGAATAAGGGCGACACGGAAATGTTGAATACTCATACTCTTCCTTTTTCAATATTATTGA
AGCATTTATCAGGGTTATTGTCTCATGAGCGGATACATATTTGAATGTATTTAGAAAAATAAACAAATAG
GGGTTCCGCGCACATTTCCCCGAAAAGTGCCAC
